Addgene plasmid #84664: pQCXIP-Laforin Myc C205S
Purpose: mammalian expression and/or retrovirus preparation
Depositing lab: Ayano Satoh. Depositing organization: Okayama University. Publication: S-nitrosylation of laforin inhibits its phosphatase activity and is implicated in Lafora disease. Toyota R, Honjo Y, Imajo R, Satoh A. Sciencematters 10.19185/matters.201606000014.
Backbone
  Vector backbone: pQCXIP
  Total vector size (bp): 7200
  Vector type: Mammalian Expression, Retroviral
Growth in bacteria
  Bacterial resistance: Ampicillin, 100 μg/mL
  Growth temperature: 37°C
  Growth strain: NEB Stable
  Copy number: Low Copy
Gene/Insert
  Gene/Insert name: Laforin
  Species: H. sapiens (human)
  Entrez Gene: EPM2A (a.k.a. EPM2, MELF)
  Promoter: 5'LTR
  Tag / fusion protein: Myc (C terminal on insert)
  Cloning method: Restriction Enzyme; 5′ cloning site BamHI (not destroyed); 3′ cloning site BamHI (not destroyed)
  Sequencing primers: 5′ CGCCATCCACGCTGTTTTGAC
Terms and licenses: Academic/Nonprofit Terms; Industry Terms: Not Available to Industry
How to cite: pQCXIP-Laforin Myc C205S was a gift from Ayano Satoh (Addgene plasmid # 84664 ; http://n2t.net/addgene:84664 ; RRID:Addgene_84664)
