[The description below was written by a language model from this plasmid's Addgene catalogue record.]
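Description:
pQCXIP-Laforin Myc C205S is a retroviral and mammalian expression plasmid built on the pQCXIP backbone, with a recorded total size of about 7.2 kb. It is propagated in bacteria under ampicillin selection and is listed as low copy. The recommended host is a recombination-reduced strain, a common precaution for vectors carrying repeated LTR sequences. No feature table is provided, so the origin of replication, packaging signal and any mammalian selection cassette are not documented here. The pQCXIP name conventionally denotes a bicistronic IRES-puromycin design, but the record does not confirm this.

The insert is human laforin, the product of the EPM2A gene, cloned into a BamHI site at both ends and carrying a C-terminal Myc epitope tag for detection or immunoprecipitation. The construct name indicates a cysteine-to-serine substitution at residue 205, although the record does not separately describe the mutation or its effect. The promoter is listed as the 5' LTR, which in a retroviral vector drives transcription of the genomic RNA that is packaged into virions when the plasmid is introduced into a packaging cell line.

The stated purpose is direct mammalian expression and/or retrovirus preparation, so the plasmid can be used for transient transfection or for producing virus to transduce target cells stably. The associated publication concerns S-nitrosylation of laforin, its inhibition of the protein's phosphatase activity and its link to Lafora disease. This suggests that the C205S variant serves to test the contribution of that particular cysteine, alongside wild-type laforin.
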