>Addgene plasmid #84664 | pQCXIP-Laforin Myc C205S | addgene partial sequence | sequence record 166860 | LNCX 5'-AGCTCGTTTAGTGAACCGTCAGATC-3'
AGACACCGGGACCGCATCCAGCCTCCGCGGCCGGGAACGGTGCATTGGAACGGACCTGCAGGAATTGATC
CGCGGCCGCACCGGTAGGCCTCGTACGCTTAATTAACGGATCCACTAGTCCAGTGTGGTGGAATTCTGCA
GATCGCAGAACAGCACGTGTTCTCCCCGGTGCCCGGGGCTCCCACACCACCGCCCAATCGCTGCGGCCGC
CTAGTGCTCGGGCCGCGCCTGCCAGCCGCGGGGACTCCGGGCCCGGGTATTCGCGCCGCCGCCGCCCGCC
ATGCGCTTCCGCTTTGGGGTGGTGGTGCCACCCGCCGTGGCCGGCGCCCGGCCGGAGCTGCTGGTGGTGG
GGTCGCGGCCCGAGCTGGGGCGTTGGGAGCCGCGCGG
