>Addgene plasmid #84664 | pQCXIP-Laforin Myc C205S | addgene partial sequence | sequence record 166861 | Laforin-F 5'-ACAATGAAAACAACTTGGTGGAT-3'
GACACACCAATGAAATGAAGCACACAACAGACTTCTATTTTAATATTGCAGGCCACCAAGCCATGCATTA
TTCAAGAATTCTACCAAATATCTGGCTGGGTAGCTGCCCTCGTCAGGTGGAACATGTAACCATCAAACTG
AAGCATGAATTGGGGATTACAGCTGTAATGAATTTCCAGACTGAATGGGATATTGTACAGAATTCCTCAG
GCAGTAACCGCTACCCAGAGCCCATGACTCCAGACACTATGATTAAACTATATAGGGAAGAAGGCTTGGC
CTACATCTGGATGCCAACACCAGATATGAGCACCGAAGGCCGAGTACAGATGCTGCCCCAGGCGGTGTGC
CTGCTGCATGCGCTGCTGGAGAAGGGACACATCGTGTACGTGCACTGCAACGCTGGGGTGGGCCGCTCCA
CCGCGGCTGTCTGCGGCTGGCTCCAGTATGTGATGGGCTGGAATCTGAGGAAGGTGCAGTATTTCCTCAT
GGCCAAGAGGCCGGCTGTCTACATTGACGAAGAGGCCTTGGCCCGGGCACAAGAAGATTTTTTCCAGAAA
TTTGGGAAGGTTCGTTCTTCTGTGTGTAGCCTGTACTCGAGTCTAGAGGGCCCGCGGTTCGAACAAAAAC
TCATCTCAGAAGAGGATCTGAATATGCATACCGGTCATCATCACCATCACCATTGAGTTTAAACCCGCTG
ATCAGCCTCGACTGTGCCTTCTAGTTGCCAGCCATCTGTTGTTTGCCCCTCCCCCGTGCCTTCCTTGACC
CTGGA
